>Addgene plasmid #210367 | ATG9A-EGFP | addgene full sequence | sequence record 417466 | Addgene NGS Result
AATCAATTACGGGGTCATTAGTTCATAGCCCATATATGGAGTTCCGCGTTACATAACTTACGGTAAATGG
CCCGCCTGGCTGACCGCCCAACGACCCCCGCCCATTGACGTCAATAATGACGTATGTTCCCATAGTAACG
CCAATAGGGACTTTCCATTGACGTCAATGGGTGGAGTATTTACGGTAAACTGCCCACTTGGCAGTACATC
AAGTGTATCATATGCCAAGTACGCCCCCTATTGACGTCAATGACGGTAAATGGCCCGCCTGGCATTATGC
CCAGTACATGACCTTATGGGACTTTCCTACTTGGCAGTACATCTACGTATTAGTCATCGCTATTACCATG
GTGATGCGGTTTTGGCAGTACATCAATGGGCGTGGATAGCGGTTTGACTCACGGGGATTTCCAAGTCTCC
ACCCCATTGACGTCAATGGGAGTTTGTTTTGGCACCAAAATCAACGGGACTTTCCAAAATGTCGTAACAA
CTCCGCCCCATTGACGCAAATGGGCGGTAGGCGTGTACGGTGGGAGGTCTATATAAGCAGAGCTGGTTTA
GTGAACCGTCAGATCCGCTAGCGCTACCGGACTCAGATCTCGAGATGGCGCAGTTTGACACTGAATACCA
GCGCCTAGAGGCCTCCTATAGTGATTCACCCCCAGGGGAGGAGGACCTGTTGGTGCACGTCGCCGAGGGG
AGCAAGTCACCTTGGCACCATATTGAAAACCTTGACCTCTTCTTCTCTCGAGTTTATAATCTGCACCAGA
AGAATGGCTTCACATGTATGCTCATCGGGGAGATCTTTGAGCTCATGCAGTTCCTCTTTGTGGTTGCCTT
CACTACCTTCCTGGTCAGCTGCGTGGACTATGACATCCTATTTGCCAACAAGATGGTGAACCACAGTCTT
CACCCTACTGAACCCGTCAAGGTCACTCTGCCAGACGCCTTTTTGCCTGCTCAAGTCTGTAGTGCCAGGA
TTCAGGAAAATGGCTCCCTTATCACCATCCTGGTCATTGCTGGTGTCTTCTGGATCCACCGGCTTATCAA
GTTCATCTATAACATTTGCTGCTACTGGGAGATCCACTCCTTCTACCTGCACGCTCTGCGCATCCCTATG
TCTGCCCTTCCGTATTGCACGTGGCAAGAAGTGCAGGCCCGGATCGTGCAGACGCAGAAGGAGCACCAGA
TCTGCATCCACAAACGTGAGCTGACAGAACTGGACATCTACCACCGCATCCTCCGTTTCCAGAACTACAT
GGTGGCACTGGTTAACAAATCCCTCCTGCCTCTGCGCTTCCGCCTGCCTGGCCTCGGGGAAGCTGTCTTC
TTCACCCGTGGTCTCAAGTACAACTTTGAGCTGATCCTCTTCTGGGGACCTGGCTCTCTGTTTCTCAATG
AATGGAGCCTCAAGGCCGAGTACAAACGTGGGGGGCAACGGCTAGAGCTGGCCCAGCGCCTCAGCAACCG
CATCCTGTGGATTGGCATCGCTAACTTCCTGCTGTGCCCCCTCATCCTCATATGGCAAATCCTCTATGCC
TTCTTCAGCTATGCTGAGGTGCTGAAGCGGGAGCCGGGGGCCCTGGGAGCACGCTGCTGGTCACTCTATG
GCCGCTGCTACCTCCGCCACTTCAACGAGCTGGAGCACGAGCTGCAGTCCCGCCTCAACCGTGGCTACAA
GCCCGCCTCCAAGTACATGAATTGCTTCTTGTCACCTCTTTTGACACTGCTGGCCAAGAATGGAGCCTTC
TTCGCTGGCTCCATCCTGGCTGTGCTTATTGCCCTCACCATTTATGACGAAGATGTGTTGGCTGTGGAAC
ATGTGCTGACCACCGTCACACTCCTGGGGGTCACCGTGACCGTGTGCAGGTCCTTTATCCCGGACCAGCA
CATGGTGTTCTGCCCTGAGCAGCTGCTCCGCGTGATCCTCGCTCACATCCACTACATGCCTGACCACTGG
CAGGGTAATGCCCACCGCTCGCAGACCCGGGACGAGTTTGCCCAGCTCTTCCAGTACAAGGCAGTGTTCA
TTTTGGAAGAGTTGCTGAGCCCCATTGTCACACCCCTCATCCTCATCTTCTGCCTGCGCCCACGGGCCCT
GGAGATTATAGACTTCTTCCGAAACTTCACCGTGGAGGTCGTTGGTGTGGGAGATACCTGCTCCTTTGCT
CAGATGGATGTTCGCCAGCATGGTCATCCCCAGTGGCTATCTGCTGGGCAGACAGAGGCCTCAGTGTACC
AGCAAGCTGAGGATGGAAAGACAGAGTTGTCACTCATGCACTTTGCCATCACCAACCCTGGCTGGCAGCC
ACCACGTGAGAGCACAGCCTTCCTAGGCTTCCTCAAGGAGCAGGTTCAGCGGGATGGAGCAGCTGCTAGC
CTCGCCCAAGGGGGTCTGCTCCCTGAAAATGCCCTCTTTACGTCTATCCAGTCCTTACAATCTGAGTCTG
AGCCCCTGAGCCTTATCGCAAATGTGGTAGCTGGCTCATCCTGCCGGGGCCCTCCACTGCCCAGAGACCT
GCAGGGCTCCAGGCACAGGGCTGAAGTCGCCTCTGCCCTGCGCTCCTTCTCCCCGCTGCAACCCGGGCAG
GCGCCCACAGGCCGGGCTCACAGCACCATGACAGGCTCTGGGGTGGATGCCAGGACAGCCAGCTCCGGGA
GCAGCGTGTGGGAAGGACAGCTGCAGAGCCTGGTGCTGTCAGAATATGCATCCACAGAGATGAGCCTGCA
TGCCCTCTATATGCACCAGCTCCACAAGCAGCAGGCCCAGGCTGAACCTGAGCGGCATGTATGGCACCGC
CGGGAGAGTGATGAGAGTGGAGAAAGCGCCCCTGATGAAGGGGGAGAGGGCGCCCGGGCCCCCCAGTCTA
TCCCTCGCTCTGCTAGCTATCCCTGTGCAGCACCCCGGCCTGGAGCTCCTGAGACCACCGCCCTGCATGG
GGGCTTCCAGAGGCGCTACGGTGGCATCACAGATCCTGGCACAGTGCCCAGGGTTCCCTCTCATTTCTCT
CGGCTGCCTCTTGGAGGGTGGGCAGAAGATGGGCAGTCGGCATCAAGGCACCCTGAGCCCGTGCCCGAAG
AGGGCTCGGAGGATGAGCTACCCCCTCAGGTGCACAAGGTAGCGGATCCACCGGTCGCCACCATGGTGAG
CAAGGGCGAGGAGCTGTTCACCGGGGTGGTGCCCATCCTGGTCGAGCTGGACGGCGACGTAAACGGCCAC
AAGTTCAGCGTGTCCGGCGAGGGCGAGGGCGATGCCACCTACGGCAAGCTGACCCTGAAGTTCATCTGCA
CCACCGGCAAGCTGCCCGTGCCCTGGCCCACCCTCGTGACCACCCTGACCTACGGCGTGCAGTGCTTCAG
CCGCTACCCCGACCACATGAAGCAGCACGACTTCTTCAAGTCCGCCATGCCCGAAGGCTACGTCCAGGAG
CGCACCATCTTCTTCAAGGACGACGGCAACTACAAGACCCGCGCCGAGGTGAAGTTCGAGGGCGACACCC
TGGTGAACCGCATCGAGCTGAAGGGCATCGACTTCAAGGAGGACGGCAACATCCTGGGGCACAAGCTGGA
GTACAACTACAACAGCCACAACGTCTATATCATGGCCGACAAGCAGAAGAACGGCATCAAGGTGAACTTC
AAGATCCGCCACAACATCGAGGACGGCAGCGTGCAGCTCGCCGACCACTACCAGCAGAACACCCCCATCG
GCGACGGCCCCGTGCTGCTGCCCGACAACCACTACCTGAGCACCCAGTCCAAGCTGAGCAAAGACCCCAA
CGAGAAGCGCGATCACATGGTCCTGCTGGAGTTCGTGACCGCCGCCGGGATCACTCTCGGCATGGACGAG
CTGTACAAGTAAAGCGGCCGCGACTCTAGATCATAATCAGCCATACCACATTTGTAGAGGTTTTACTTGC
TTTAAAAAACCTCCCACACCTCCCCCTGAACCTGAAACATAAAATGAATGCAATTGTTGTTGTTAACTTG
TTTATTGCAGCTTATAATGGTTACAAATAAAGCAATAGCATCACAAATTTCACAAATAAAGCATTTTTTT
CACTGCATTCTAGTTGTGGTTTGTCCAAACTCATCAATGTATCTTAAGGCGTAAATTGTAAGCGTTAATA
TTTTGTTAAAATTCGCGTTAAATTTTTGTTAAATCAGCTCATTTTTTAACCAATAGGCCGAAATCGGCAA
AATCCCTTATAAATCAAAAGAATAGACCGAGATAGGGT
[37 nt withheld, positions 4239-4275]
AAAGAACGTGGACTCCAACGTCAAAGG
[49 nt withheld, positions 4303-4351]
T
[91 nt withheld, positions 4353-4443]
G
[124 nt withheld, positions 4445-4568]
CAGGTGGCACTTTTCGGGGAAATGTGCGCGGAACCCCTATTTGTTTATTTTTCTAAATACATTCAAATAT
GTATCCGCTCATGAGACAATAACCCTGATAAATGCTTCAATAATATTGAAAAAGGAAGAGTCCTGAGGCG
GAAAGAACCAGCTGTGGAATGTGTGTCAGTTAGGGTGTGGAAAGTCCCCAGGCTCCCCAGCAGGCAGAAG
TATGCAAAGCATGCATCTCAATTAGTCAGCAACCAGGTGTGGAAAGTCCCCAGGCTCCCCAGCAGGCAGA
AGTATGCAAAGCATGCATCTCAATTAGTCAGCAACCATAGTCCCGCCCCTAACTCCGCCCATCCCGCCCC
TAACTCCGCCCAGTTCCGCCCATTCTCCGCCCCATGGCTGACTAATTTTTTTTATTTATGCAGAGGCCGA
GGCCGCCTCGGCCTCTGAGCTATTCCAGAAGTAGTGAGGAGGCTTTTTTGGAGGCCTAGGCTTTTGCAAA
GATCGATCAAGAGACAGGATGAGGATCGTTTCGCATGATTGAACAAGATGGATTGCACGCAGGTTCTCCG
GCCGCTTGGGTGGAGAGGCTATTCGGCTATGACTGGGCACAACAGACAATCGGCTGCTCTGATGCCGCCG
TGTTCCGGCTGTCAGCGCAGGGGCGCCCGGTTCTTTTTGTCAAGACCGACCTGTCCGGTGCCCTGAATGA
ACTGCAAGACGAGGCAGCGCGGCTATCGTGGCTGGCCACGACGGGCGTTCCTTGCGCAGCTGTGCTCGAC
GTTGTCACTGAAGCGGGAAGGGACTGGCTGCTATTGGGCGAAGTGCCGGGGCAGGATCTCCTGTCATCTC
ACCTTGCTCCTGCCGAGAAAGTATCCATCATGGCTGATGCAATGCGGCGGCTGCATACGCTTGATCCGGC
TACCTGCCCATTCGACCACCAAGCGAAACATCGCATCGAGCGAGCACGTACTCGGATGGAAGCCGGTCTT
GTCGATCAGGATGATCTGGACGAAGAGCATCAGGGGCTCGCGCCAGCCGAACTGTTCGCCAGGCTCAAGG
CGAGCATGCCCGACGGCGAGGATCTCGTCGTGACCCATGGCGATGCCTGCTTGCCGAATATCATGGTGGA
AAATGGCCGCTTTTCTGGATTCATCGACTGTGGCCGGCTGGGTGTGGCGGACCGCTATCAGGACATAGCG
TTGGCTACCCGTGATATTGCTGAAGAGCTTGGCGGCGAATGGGCTGACCGCTTCCTCGTGCTTTACGGTA
TCGCCGCTCCCGATTCGCAGCGCATCGCCTTCTATCGCCTTCTTGACGAGTTCTTCTGAGCGGGACTCTG
GGGTTCGAAATGACCGACCAAGCGACGCCCAACCTGCCATCACGAGATTTCGATTCCACCGCCGCCTTCT
ATGAAAGGTTGGGCTTCGGAATCGTTTTCCGGGACGCCGGCTGGATGATCCTCCAGCGCGGGGATCTCAT
GCTGGAGTTCTTCGCCCACCCTAGGGGGAGGCTAACTGAAACACGGAAGGAGACAATACCGGAAGGAACC
CGCGCTATGACGGCAATAAAAAGACAGAATAAAACGCACGGTGTTGGGTCGTTTGTTCATAAACGCGGGG
TTCGGTCCCAGGGCTGGCACTCTGTCGATACCCCACCGAGACCCCATTGGGGCCAATACGCCCGCGTTTC
TTCCTTTTCCCCACCCCACCCCCCAAGTTCGGGTGAAGGCCCAGGGCTCGCAGCCAACGTCGGGGCGGCA
GGCCCTGCCATAGCCTCAGGTTACTCATATATACTTTAGATTGATTTAAAACTTCATTTTTAATTTAAAA
GGATCTAGGTGAAGATCCTTTTTGATAATCTCATGACCAAAATCCCTTAACGTGAGTTTTCGTTCCACTG
AGCGTCAGACCCCGTAGAAAAGATCAAAGGATCTTCTTGAGATCCTTTTTTTCTGCGCGTAATCTGCTGC
TTGCAAACAAAAAAACCACCGCTACCAGCGGTGGTTTGTTTGCCGGATCAAGAGCTACCAACTCTTTTTC
CGAAGGTAACTGGCTTCAGCAGAGCGCAGATACCAAATACTGTTCTTCTAGTGTAGCCGTAGTTAGGCCA
CCACTTCAAGAACTCTGTAGCACCGCCTACATACCTCGCTCTGCTAATCCTGTTACCAGTGGCTGCTGCC
AGTGGCGATAAGTCGTGTCTTACCGGGTTGGACTCAAGACGATAGTTACCGGATAAGGCGCAGCGGTCGG
GCTGAACGGGGGGTTCGTGCACACAGCCCAGCTTGGAGCGAACGACCTACACCGAACTGAGATACCTACA
GCGTGAGCTATGAGAAAGCGCCACGCTTCCCGAAGGGAGAAAGGCGGACAGGTATCCGGTAAGCGGCAGG
GTCGGAACAGGAGAGCGCACGAGGGAGCTTCCAGGGGGAAACGCCTGGTATCTTTATAGTCCTGTCGGGT
TTCGCCACCTCTGACTTGAGCGTCGATTTTTGTGATGCTCGTCAGGGGGGCGGAGCCTATGGAAAAACGC
CAGCAACGCGGCCTTTTTACGGTTCCTGGCCTTTTGCTGGCCTTTTGCTCACATGTTCTTTCCTGCGTTA
TCCCCTGATTCTGTGGATAACCGTATTACCGCCATGCATTAGTTATTAATAGT
Features (pLannotate 1.2.2; 15 found; start..end, strand, type, name):
     47..350     +  enhancer       CMV enhancer: human cytomegalovirus immediate early enhancer
    351..554     +  promoter       CMV promoter: human cytomegalovirus (CMV) immediate early promoter
    577..604     +  misc_feature   MCS (fragment): multiple cloning site
    605..3121    +  CDS            ATG9A: ATG9A_HUMAN - Also known as APG9L1. Experimental evidence at protein level: Swiss-Prot protein existence level 1. Involved in autophagy and cytoplasm to vacuole transport (Cvt) vesicle formation. Plays a key role in the organization of the preautophagosomal structure/phagophore assembly site (PAS), the nucleating site for formation of the sequestering vesicle. Cycles between a juxta-nuclear trans-Golgi network compartment and late endosomes. Nutrient starvation induces accumulation on autophagosomes. Starvation-dependent trafficking requires ULK1, ATG13 and SUPT20H. From Homo sapiens (Human).
   3143..3862    +  CDS            mEGFP: enhanced GFP with monomerizing A206K mutation (Zacharias et al., 2002) mammalian codon-optimized
   3879..3962    +  CDS            large T antigen (fragment): large T antigen from SV40 (simian virus 40)
   3985..4106    +  polyA_signal   SV40 poly(A) signal: SV40 polyadenylation signal
   4140..4568    -  rep_origin     f1 ori (sequence partly withheld): f1 bacteriophage origin of replication; arrow indicates direction of (+) strand synthesis
   4595..4699    +  promoter       AmpR promoter: bla
   4701..5058    +  promoter       SV40 promoter: SV40 enhancer and early promoter
   5093..5887    +  CDS            NeoR/KanR: aminoglycoside phosphotransferase from Tn5; aph(3')-II (or nptII); confers resistance to neomycin, kanamycin, and G418 (Geneticin®)
   5908..6060    +  CDS            ble (fragment): BLE_KLEPN - Experimental evidence at protein level: Swiss-Prot protein existence level 1. Binding protein with a strong affinity to the bleomycin family of antibiotics. Binds to CL990; an antimitotic-antibiotic compound. From Klebsiella pneumoniae.
   6119..6166    +  polyA_signal   HSV TK poly(A) signal: herpes simplex virus thymidine kinase polyadenylation signal (Cole and Stacy, 1985)
   6257..6273    -  polyA_signal   bGH poly(A) signal (fragment): bovine growth hormone polyadenylation signal
   6495..7083    +  rep_origin     ori: high-copy-number ColE1/pMB1/pBR322/pUC origin of replication
