[The description below was written by a language model from this plasmid's Addgene catalogue record and pLannotate feature annotations shown in this document.]
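Description:
ATG9A-EGFP is a mammalian expression plasmid built on the pEGFP-N1 backbone that produces human ATG9A with a green fluorescent protein fused to its C terminus. The 2,517 bp ATG9A coding sequence sits just downstream of a remnant of the multiple cloning site and is driven by the human cytomegalovirus immediate-early enhancer and promoter. It is followed after a short linker by the fluorescent protein coding sequence and an SV40 polyadenylation signal. The catalogue describes the tag as EGFP, whereas the automated annotation of the sequenced plasmid labels it mEGFP, the variant carrying the monomerizing A206K change; the record does not resolve this difference. The insert was introduced by ligation-independent cloning, and part of the plasmid derives from a commercial cDNA clone. The catalogue lists a total size of 7,296 bp, while the annotated sequencing result is 7,211 nt.

The plasmid is propagated in E. coli through a high-copy ColE1/pUC-type origin. A single Tn5 aminoglycoside phosphotransferase gene (NeoR/KanR) serves both hosts: a bacterial bla-type promoter drives it for kanamycin selection, and the SV40 enhancer/early promoter, paired with an HSV TK polyadenylation signal, drives it in mammalian cells for G418 selection of stable lines. An f1 origin is also present, which allows single-stranded DNA production. The short large T antigen, ble and bGH poly(A) hits are fragmentary matches rather than functional elements.

ATG9A is a protein of the autophagy pathway that cycles between the trans-Golgi network and endosomes and helps organise the phagophore assembly site. This fusion is therefore suited to visualising ATG9A localisation and trafficking in transfected cells. The associated publication concerns host factors in SARS-CoV-2 replication.
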