Addgene plasmid #210367: ATG9A-EGFP
Purpose: Expresses ATG9A fused with EGFP in mammalian cells
Depositing lab: Michele Pagano. Publication: The REEP5/TRAM1 complex binds SARS-CoV-2 NSP3 and promotes virus replication. Li J, Gui Q, Liang FX, Sall J, Zhang Q, Duan Y, Dhabaria A, Askenazi M, Ueberheide B, Stapleford KA, Pagano M. J Virol. 2023 Sep 28:e0050723. doi: 10.1128/jvi.00507-23. PubMed 37768083.
Backbone
  Vector backbone: pEGFP-N1
  Backbone size w/o insert (bp): 4700
  Total vector size (bp): 7296
  Vector type: Mammalian Expression
  Selectable markers: Neomycin (select with G418)
Growth in bacteria
  Bacterial resistance: Kanamycin, 50 μg/mL
  Growth temperature: 37°C
  Growth strain: DH5alpha
  Copy number: High Copy
Gene/Insert
  Gene/Insert name: ATG9A
  Species: H. sapiens (human)
  Insert size (bp): 2517
  GenBank ID: NM_024085.5
  Entrez Gene: ATG9A (a.k.a. APG9L1, MGD3208, mATG9)
  Tag / fusion protein: EGFP (C terminal on insert)
  Cloning method: Ligation Independent Cloning
  Sequencing primers: 5′ CMV-F; 3′ EGFP (Cterm)
Resource information
  A portion of this plasmid was derived from a plasmid made by: Sino Biological HG22214-U
Terms and licenses: Academic/Nonprofit Terms; Industry Terms: Not Available to Industry
How to cite: ATG9A-EGFP was a gift from Michele Pagano (Addgene plasmid # 210367 ; http://n2t.net/addgene:210367 ; RRID:Addgene_210367)
